>Addgene plasmid #185924 | pMRE-Himar-133 | addgene full sequence | sequence record 377499 | Addgene NGS Result
CTAGATGCATGCTCGAGCGGCCGCCAGTGTGATGGATTGAAAAAGGAAGAGTATGAGTATTCAACATTTC
CGTGTCGCCCTTATTCCCTTTTTTGCGGCATTTTGCCTTCCTGTTTTTGCTCACCCAGAAACGCTGGTGA
AAGTAAAAGATGCTGAAGATCAGTTGGGTGCACGAGTGGGTTACATCGAACTGGATCTCAACAGCGGTAA
GATCCTTGAGAGTTTTCGCCCCGAAGAACGTTTTCCAATGATGAGCACTTTTAAAGTTCTGCTAACAGGT
TGGCTGATAAGTCCCCGGTCTGACACATAGATGGCGTCGCTAGTATTAAATGCATATTATTTTTATATAG
TACCAACCTTCAAATGATTCCCAGATCTCAAACTGGAACAACACTCAACCCTATCTCGGTCTATTCTTTT
GATTTATAAGGGATTTTGCCGATTTCGGCCTATTGGTTAAAAAATGAGCTGATTTAACAAAAATTTAACG
CGAATTTTAACAAAATATTAACGCTTACAATTTAGGTGGCACTTTTCGGGGAAATGTGCGCGGAACCAGA
TCCGGCCACGATGCGTCCGGCGTAGAGGATCTGAAGATCAGCAGTTCAACCTGTTGATAGTACGTACTAA
GCTCTCATGTTTCACGTACTAAGCTCTCATGTTTAACGTACTAAGCTCTCATGTTTAACGAACTAAACCC
TCATGGCTAACGTACTAAGCTCTCATGGCTAACGTACTAAGCTCTCATGTTTCACGTACTAAGCTCTCAT
GTTTGAACAATAAAATTAATATAAATCAGCAACTTAAATAGCCTCTAAGGTTTTAAGTTTTATAAGAAAA
AAAAGAATATATAAGGCTTTTAAAGCTTTTAAGGTTTAACGGTTGTGGACAACAAGCCAGGGATGTAACG
CACTGAGAAGCCCTTAGAGCCTCTCAAAGCAATTTTGAGTGACACAGGAACACTTAACGGCTGACATGGG
AATTCTTGAAGACGAAAGGGCCTCGTGATACGCCTATTTTTATAGGTTAATGTCATGATAATAATGGTTT
CTTAGACGTCAGGTGGCACTTTTCGGGGTTAATTAAGGGCTGCAGGAATTCGATATCAAGCTTATCGATA
CCGTCGAAATTCTGATTAATAATTTGTTTAAATTTTTCGTTTGGCGTGAGGTATCCAAGTCTTTTACGAG
GTCGATTATTGAGTTTATTTTCAATCCACTTAATCTGTTTGTTGGTTACTTCACTAAAGTCCTTACCCTT
TGGGATATACTGCCTGATAAGCCCGTTGGTGTTTTCATTGGCACCACGTTCCCATGAGTGGTATGGTTTG
CAAAAATAGAATTTTATTTCCAATTTTTGCGCAATTTCCTCGTGCTCTAGAATATAAACTGCCAGGAATT
GGGGATCGGATTCGAGCTCGCACGCTGCCGCAAGCACTCAGGGCGCAAGGGCTGCTAAAGGAAGCGGAAC
ACGTAGAAAGCCAGTCCGCAGAAACGGTGCTGACCCCGGATGAATGTCAGCTACTGGGCTATCTGGACAA
GGGAAAACGCAAGCGCAAAGAGAAAGCAGGTAGCTTGCAGTGGGCTTACATGGCGATAGCTAGACTGGGC
GGTTTTATGGACAGCAAGCGAACCGGAATTGCCAGCTGGGGCGCCCTCTGGTAAGGTTGGGAAGCCCTGC
AAAGTAAACTGGATGGCTTTCTTGCCGCCAAGGATCTGATGGCGCAGGGGATCAAGATCTGATCAAGAGA
CAGGATACTAGTGGAGGAAGAAAAAATGGTGAGCAAGGGCGAGGAGCTGTTCACCGGGGTGGTGCCCATC
CTGGTCGAGCTGGACGGCGACGTAAACGGCCACAAGTTCAGCGTGTCCGGCGAGGGCGAGGGCGATGCCA
CCTACGGCAAGCTGACCCTGAAGCTGATCTGCACCACCGGCAAGCTGCCCGTGCCCTGGCCCACCCTCGT
GACCACCCTGGGCTACGGCGTGCAGTGCTTCGCCCGCTACCCCGACCACATGAAGCAGCACGACTTCTTC
AAGTCCGCCATGCCCGAAGGCTACGTCCAGGAGCGCACCATCTTCTTCAAGGACGACGGCAACTACAAGA
CCCGCGCCGAGGTGAAGTTCGAGGGCGACACCCTGGTGAACCGCATCGAGCTGAAGGGCATCGACTTCAA
GGAGGACGGCAACATCCTGGGGCACAAGCTGGAGTACAACTACAACAGCCACAACGTCTATATCACCGCC
GACAAGCAGAAGAACGGCATCAAGGCCAACTTCAAGATCCGCCACAACATCGAGGACGGCGGCGTGCAGC
TCGCCGACCACTACCAGCAGAACACCCCCATCGGCGACGGCCCCGTGCTGCTGCCCGACAACCACTACCT
GAGCTACCAGTCCAAGCTGAGCAAAGACCCCAACGAGAAGCGCGATCACATGGTCCTGCTGGAGTTCGTG
ACCGCCGCCGGGATCACTCTCGGCATGGACGAGCTGTACAAGTAAGTAATTAGCTGAGCTTGGACTCCTG
TTGATAGATCCAGTAATGACCTCAGAACTCCATCTGGATTTGTTCAGAACGCTCGGTTGCCGCCGGGCGT
TTTTTATTGGTGAGAATCCAAGCTAGCTTGGCGAGATTTTCAGGAGCTAAGGAAGCTAAAATGGAGAAAA
AAATCACTGGATATACCACCGTTGATATATCCCAATGGCATCGTAAAGAACATTTTGAGGCATTTCAGTC
AGTTGCTCAATGTACCTATAACCAGACCGTTCAGCTGGATATTACGGCCTTTTTAAAGACCGTAAAGAAA
AATAAGCACAAGTTTTATCCGGCCTTTATTCACATTCTTGCCCGCCTGATGAATGCTCATCCGGAATTTC
GTATGGCAATGAAAGACGGTGAGCTGGTGATATGGGATAGTGTTCACCCTTGTTACACCGTTTTCCATGA
GCAAACTGAAACGTTTTCATCGCTCTGGAGTGAATACCACGACGATTTCCGGCAGTTTCTACACATATAT
TCGCAAGATGTGGCGTGTTACGGTGAAAACCTGGCCTATTTCCCTAAAGGGTTTATTGAGAATATGTTTT
TCGTCTCAGCCAATCCCTGGGTGAGTTTCACCAGTTTTGATTTAAACGTGGCCAATATGGACAACTTCTT
CGCCCCCGTTTTCACCATGGGCAAATATTATACGCAAGGCGACAAGGTGCTGATGCCGCTGGCGATTCAG
GTTCATCATGCCGTTTGTGATGGCTTCCATGTCGGCAGAATGCTTAATGAATTACAACAGTACTGCGATG
AGTGGCAGGGCGGGGCGTAATTTTTTTAAGGCAGTTATTGGTGCCCTTAAACGCCTGGGGTAATGACTCT
CTAGCTTGAGGCATCAAATAAAACGAAAGGCTCAGTCGAAAGACTGGGCCTTTCGTTTTATCTGTTGTTT
GTCGGTGAACGCTCTCCTGAGTAGGACAAATCCGCCGCTAGGAGCTTGCGGCCGCCAGCCCGGGCAATTC
GAGGGGTATCGCTCTTGAAGGGAACTATGTTGAATAATAAAAACGAATTTTCACAAAAAAATGTGTTTTT
CTTTGTTAGACCGGGGACTTATCAGCCAACCTGTTATGTGGCGCGGTATTATCCCGTATTGACGCCGGGC
AAGAGCAACTCGGTCGCCGCATACACTATTCTCAGAATGACTTGGTTGAGTACTCACCAGTCACAGAAAA
GCATCTTACGGATGGCATGACAGTAAGAGAATTATGCAGTGCTGCCATAACCATGAGTGATAACACTGCG
GCCAACTTACTTCTGACAACGATCGAGGCGATTAAGTTGGGTAACGCCAGGGTTTTCCCAGTCACGACGT
TGTAAAACGACGGCCAGTGAATTAATTCTTGAAGACGAAAGGGCCTCGTGATACGCCTATTTTTATAGGT
TAATGTCATGATAATAATGGTTTCTTAGAGCTTATCGGCCAGCCTCGCAGAGCAGGATTCCCGTTGAGCA
CCGCCAGGTGCGAATAAGGGACAGTGAAGAAGGAACACCCGCTCGCGGGTGGGCCTACTTCACCTATCCT
GCCCGGCTGACGCCGTTGGATACACCAAGGAAAGTCTACACGAACCCTTTGGCAAAATCCTGTATATCGT
GCGAAAAAGGATGGATATACCGAAAAAATCGCTATAATGACCCCGAAGCAGGGTTATGCAGCGGGTGAGC
GCAACGCAATTAATGTGAGTTAGCTCACTCATTAGGCACCCCAGGCTTTACACTTTATGCTTCCGGCTCG
TATGTTGTGTGGAATTGTGAGCGGATAACAATTTCACACAGGAAACACATATGGAAAAAAAGGAATTTCG
TGTTTTGATAAAATACTGTTTTCTGAAGGGAAAAAATACAGTGGAAGCAAAAACTTGGCTTGATAATGAG
TTTCCGGACTCTGCCCCAGGGAAATCAACAATAATTGATTGGTATGCAAAATTCAAGCGTGGTGAAATGA
GCACGGAGGACGGTGAACGCAGTGGACGCCCGAAAGAGGTGGTTACCGACGAAAACATCAAAAAAATCCA
CAAAATGATTTTGAATGACCGTAAAATGAAGTTGATCGAGATAGCAGAGGCCTTAAAGATATCAAAGGAA
CGTGTTGGTCATATCATTCATCAATATTTGGATATGCGGAAGCTCTGTGCAAAATGGGTGCCGCGCGAGC
TCACATTTGACCAAAAACAACAACGTGTTGATGATTCTGAGCGGTGTTTGCAGCTGTTAACTCGTAATAC
ACCCGAGTTTTTCCGTCGATATGTGACAATGGATGAAACATGGCTCCATCACTACACTCCTGAGTCCAAT
CGACAGTCGGCTGAGTGGACAGCGACCGGTGAACCGTCTCCGAAGCGTGGAAAGACTCAAAAGTCCGCTG
GCAAAGTAATGGCCTCTGTTTTTTGGGATGCGCATGGAATAATTTTTATCGATTATCTTGAGAAGGGAAA
AACCATCAACAGTGACTATTATATGGCGTTATTGGAGCGTTTGAAGGTCGAAATCGCGGCAAAACGGCCC
CACATGAAGAAGAAAAAAGTGTTGTTCCACCAAGACAACGCACCGTGCCACAAGTCATTGAGAACGATGG
CAAAAATTCATGAATTGGGCTTCGAATTGCTTCCCCACCCGCCGTATTCTCCAGATCTGGCCCCCAGCGA
CTTTTTCTTGTTCTCAGACCTCAAAAGGATGCTCGCAGGGAAAAAATTTGGCTGCAATGAAGAGGTGATC
GCCGAAACTGAGGCCTATTTTGAGGCAAAACCGAAGGAGTACTACCAAAATGGTATCAAAAAATTGGAAG
GTCGTTATAATCGTTGTATCGCTCTTGAAGGGAACTATGTTGAATAATAAAAACGAATTTTCACAAAAAA
ATGTGTTTTTCTTTGTTAGACCGGATCTGCAGAATTCCAGCACACTGGCGGCCGTTA
Features (pLannotate 1.2.2; 18 found; start..end, strand, type, name):
     36..52      +  promoter       AmpR promoter (fragment): bla
     53..274     +  CDS            AmpR (fragment): β-lactamase; bla; confers resistance to ampicillin, carbenicillin, and related antibiotics
    379..523     +  rep_origin     M13 ori (fragment): M13 bacteriophage origin of replication; arrow indicates direction of (+) strand synthesis
    588..976     +  rep_origin     R6K γ ori: γ replication origin from E. coli plasmid R6K; requires the R6K initiator protein pi for replication
   1087..1127    +  misc_feature   MCS (fragment): pBluescript multiple cloning site
   1129..1374    -  CDS            TRA4_BACFG (fragment): Protein inferred from homology: Swiss-Prot protein existence level 3. Required for the transposition of the insertion element. From Bacteroides fragilis.
   1422..1739    +  CDS            tnpA (fragment): TN5P_ECOLX - Also known as tnp. Experimental evidence at protein level: Swiss-Prot protein existence level 1. Mediates transposition of transposon Tn5 by a 'cut and paste' mechanism. First, the monomeric transposase binds the 19 bp inverted DNA repeats flanking the transposon. Then, dimerization of the DNA- bound transposase creates a synaptic DNA complex. After nicking of the first DNA strand, excision of the transposon proceeds through a series of intermediates. The transposase then mediates the insertion of the transposon at a new site by strand transfer. The activity of the wild- type tran
   1776..2492    +  CDS            SYFP2: SYFP2 is a basic (constitutively fluorescent) yellow fluorescent protein published in 2006, derived from Aequorea victoria. It is reported to be a very rapidly-maturing monomer with moderate acid sensitivity.
   2513..2607    +  terminator     lambda t0 terminator: transcription terminator from phage lambda
   2622..2650    +  promoter       cat promoter (fragment): promoter of the E. coli cat gene encoding chloramphenicol acetyltransferase
   2651..3307    +  CDS            cat: CAT_ECOLX - Experimental evidence at protein level: Swiss-Prot protein existence level 1. This enzyme is an effector of chloramphenicol resistance in bacteria. From Escherichia coli. This protein is used as a marker in many commonly used cloning vectors, such as pACYC184.
   3375..3461    +  terminator     rrnB T1 terminator: Escherichia coli rrnB; transcription terminator T1 from the E. coli rrnB gene
   3605..3805    +  CDS            bla(M) (fragment): β-lactamase lacking the signal sequence; bla(M); allows cytosolic expression of β-lactamase
   3806..3872    -  CDS            lacZα (fragment): LacZα fragment of β-galactosidase; lacZ fragment
   3956..4064    -  oriT           oriT: incP origin of transfer
   4211..4232    +  protein_bind   CAP binding site: CAP binding activates transcription in the presence of cAMP. E. coli catabolite activator protein
   4247..4277    +  promoter       lac promoter: promoter for the E. coli lac operon
   4285..4301    +  protein_bind   lac operator: The lac repressor binds to the lac operator to inhibit transcription in E. coli. This inhibition can be relieved by adding lactose or isopropyl-β-D-thiogalactopyranoside (IPTG). lac repressor encoded by lacI
