[The description below was written by a language model from this plasmid's Addgene catalogue record and pLannotate feature annotations shown in this document.]
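Description:
pMRE-Himar-133 is a bacterial transposon delivery plasmid from the "Chromatic Bacteria v.2" toolbox, built to insert a gene for the yellow fluorescent protein sYFP2 into the chromosome of recipient bacteria through Himar1 (mariner-family) transposition. The backbone is not named in the record. The 5,447 nt sequence annotation shows an R6K γ origin, which replicates only where the R6K pi initiator protein is supplied, and an incP oriT, which allows conjugative mobilisation. This fits the listed propagation strain S17-1, a conjugation donor. After transfer, the plasmid would be expected to behave as a suicide vector in recipients lacking pi, so that marker retention depends on transposition. Selection is by chloramphenicol. The AmpR, bla(M), M13 ori and lacZα annotations are only fragments, presumably leftovers from earlier cloning steps, and no ampicillin resistance is recorded.

The payload is an intact SYFP2 coding sequence followed by the lambda t0 terminator. Next comes a chloramphenicol acetyltransferase (cat) gene with a partial cat promoter annotation, ending at the rrnB T1 terminator. The two genes are adjacent, which suggests they move together as the transposable cassette, so that chloramphenicol resistance marks fluorescent insertion mutants. The automated annotation does not identify the promoter driving sYFP2, the Himar inverted repeats or a Himar1 transposase gene. It detects only short fragments resembling Tn5 and Bacteroides transposases upstream of sYFP2. A CAP site, lac promoter and lac operator lie near the end of the record ahead of an unannotated stretch of roughly 1.1 kb that could hold the transposase, but the record does not state this. The plasmid is used to fluorescently tag diverse bacteria, and the Himar system was adopted to extend the toolbox's host range.
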