Addgene plasmid #185924: pMRE-Himar-133
Purpose: Himar transposon delivery plasmid that delivers a yellow fluorescent sYFP2 protein gene
Depositing lab: Mitja Remus-Emsermann. Depositing organization: Freie Universitaet Berlin. Publication: Chromatic Bacteria v.2-A Himar1 Transposon-Based Delivery Vector to Extend the Host Range of a Toolbox to Fluorescently Tag Bacteria. Stocks C, Schlechter R, Remus-Emsermann M. Bacteria 2022, 1(1), 56-65 10.3390/bacteria1010006.
Backbone
  Vector backbone: Unspecified
  Vector type: Bacterial Expression
Growth in bacteria
  Bacterial resistance: Chloramphenicol, 25 μg/mL
  Growth temperature: 37°C
  Growth strain: S17-1
  Copy number: High Copy
Gene/Insert
  Gene/Insert name: sYFP2
  Species: Synthetic
  Cloning method: Gibson Cloning
Terms and licenses: Academic/Nonprofit Terms; Industry Terms: Not Available to Industry
Depositor comments: Please visit https://www.biorxiv.org/content/10.1101/2021.03.26.437257v1 for bioRxiv preprint.
How to cite: pMRE-Himar-133 was a gift from Mitja Remus-Emsermann (Addgene plasmid # 185924 ; http://n2t.net/addgene:185924 ; RRID:Addgene_185924)
